Addgene plasmid #126234: pGWB14-LYX016
Purpose: With a Nicotiana benthamiana transcription factor in PGWB14 backbone, for Agrobacterium mediated transient or stable expression corresponding transcription factor fused with a C-terminal HA tag.
Depositing lab: Silin Zhong. Depositing organization: Chinese University of Hong Kong.
Backbone
  Vector backbone: pGWB14
  Vector type: Plant Expression
  Selectable markers: Hygromycin
Growth in bacteria
  Bacterial resistance: Kanamycin, 50 μg/mL
  Growth temperature: 37°C
  Growth strain: DH5alpha
  Copy number: Low Copy
Gene/Insert
  Gene/Insert name: Niben101Scf05135g06001.1
  Species: Nicotiana benthamiana
  Promoter: CaMV 35S
  Tag / fusion protein: HA (C terminal on insert)
  Cloning method: Gibson Cloning
Terms and licenses: Academic/Nonprofit Terms; Industry Terms: Not Available to Industry
How to cite: pGWB14-LYX016 was a gift from Silin Zhong (Addgene plasmid # 126234 ; http://n2t.net/addgene:126234 ; RRID:Addgene_126234)
