[The description below was written by a language model from this plasmid's Addgene catalogue record and pLannotate feature annotations shown in this document.]
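Description:
pGWB14-LYX016 is a plant expression binary vector built on the pGWB14 backbone and intended for Agrobacterium-mediated transient or stable transformation. It is a low-copy plasmid of about 15 kb that replicates through the broad-host-range IncP system (oriV with the trans-acting replication protein trfA), which allows maintenance in both E. coli and Agrobacterium. An oriT with traJ permits mobilisation, and bacterial selection is by kanamycin (aphA-3). Remnants of tetracycline resistance genes, an IS1 element and other fragments in the backbone are annotated only as partial features.

Between the nopaline-type right and left T-DNA borders, the main payload is the Nicotiana benthamiana transcription factor gene Niben101Scf05135g06001.1, introduced by Gibson cloning. It is driven by the CaMV 35S promoter, flanked by attB1 and attB2 Gateway sites, and followed by a 3xHA epitope and the NOS terminator, giving a C-terminally HA-tagged protein. Automated annotation matches the coding region to Arabidopsis ERF011, suggesting that the insert is an ERF-family, GCC-box-binding factor, although the catalogue entry does not name the family.

The feature table also shows a second 35S-driven cassette, not mentioned in the catalogue fields, which encodes the tomato bushy stunt virus P19 silencing suppressor with a CaMV poly(A) signal. P19 binds siRNAs and would be expected to boost transgene expression in infiltrated leaves. A 35S-driven hygromycin phosphotransferase cassette with a NOS terminator provides plant selection. The tagged protein suits detection or immunoprecipitation-based studies of the factor, though the record specifies only expression.
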