Features (pLannotate 1.2.2; 36 found; start..end, strand, type, name):
      3..89      -  CDS            traI (fragment): TRAI6_ECOLX - Experimental evidence at protein level: Swiss-Prot protein existence level 1. The initiation process of transfer DNA synthesis requires the interaction of at least three plasmid-specific components (TraH, I, and J) at the transfer origin resulting in the assembly of a specialised nucleoprotein complex - the relaxosome. Site- and strand-specific cleavage at the transfer origin is dependent on TraI and TraJ. From Escherichia coli.
    127..498     -  CDS            traJ: oriT-recognizing protein; traJ
    531..640     -  oriT           oriT: incP origin of transfer
    772..962     +  rep_origin     ori (fragment): high-copy-number ColE1/pMB1/pBR322/pUC origin of replication
   1321..1971    -  CDS            TetR: tetracycline resistance regulatory protein; tetR
   2077..2326    +  CDS            TcR (fragment): tetracycline efflux protein; tetA; confers resistance to tetracycline
   2436..2460    -  misc_feature   RB T-DNA repeat: right border repeat from nopaline C58 T-DNA
   2490..2508    +  misc_feature   MCS (fragment): pUC18/19 multiple cloning site
   2559..2904    +  promoter       CaMV 35S promoter: strong constitutive promoter from cauliflower mosaic virus
   2856..2902    +  promoter       minimal CaMV 35S promoter: minimal 35S promoter from cauliflower mosaic virus
   2914..2932    -  misc_feature   MCS (fragment): pUC18/19 multiple cloning site
   2943..3458    +  CDS            P19_TBSVC: Experimental evidence at protein level: Swiss-Prot protein existence level 1. Acts as a suppressor of RNA-mediated gene silencing, also known as post-transcriptional gene silencing (PTGS), a mechanism of plant viral defense that limits the accumulation of viral RNAs. Binds to short interfering RNAs (siRNAs) with high affinity. Acts as a molecular caliper to specifically select siRNAs based on the length of the duplex region of the RNA (By similarity). From Tomato bushy stunt virus (strain Cherry) (TBSV).
   3531..3707    +  polyA_signal   CaMV poly(A) signal: cauliflower mosaic virus polyadenylation signal
   4210..4551    +  promoter       CaMV 35S promoter: strong constitutive promoter from cauliflower mosaic virus
   4577..4601    +  protein_bind   attB1: mutant version of attB; recombination site for the Gateway® BP reaction BP Clonase™
   4688..5134    +  CDS            ERF011: ERF11_ARATH - Experimental evidence at transcript level: Swiss-Prot protein existence level 2. Probably acts as a transcriptional activator. Binds to the GCC-box pathogenesis-related promoter element. May be involved in the regulation of gene expression by stress factors and by components of stress signal transduction pathways (By similarity). From Arabidopsis thaliana (Mouse-ear cress).
   5148..5172    -  protein_bind   attB2: mutant version of attB; recombination site for the Gateway® BP reaction BP Clonase™
   5201..5290    +  CDS            3xHA: three tandem HA epitope tags
   5324..5576    +  terminator     NOS terminator: nopaline synthase terminator and poly(A) signal
   6005..6257    -  terminator     NOS terminator: nopaline synthase terminator and poly(A) signal
   6281..6709    -  CDS            nos (fragment): DHNO_AGRT7 - Protein inferred from homology: Swiss-Prot protein existence level 3. From Agrobacterium tumefaciens (strain T37).
   6725..7750    -  CDS            HygR: aminoglycoside phosphotransferase from E. coli; aph(4)-Ia; confers resistance to hygromycin
   7760..8104    -  promoter       CaMV 35S promoter: strong constitutive promoter from cauliflower mosaic virus
   7761..7807    -  promoter       minimal CaMV 35S promoter: minimal 35S promoter from cauliflower mosaic virus
   8242..8397    +  CDS            lacZα (fragment) (sequence partly withheld): LacZα fragment of β-galactosidase; lacZ fragment
   8395..8695    +  rep_origin     M13 ori (fragment) (sequence partly withheld): M13 bacteriophage origin of replication; arrow indicates direction of (+) strand synthesis
   8696..8826    +  CDS            lacI (fragment): lac repressor; lacI; The lac repressor binds to the lac operator to inhibit transcription in E. coli. This inhibition can be relieved by adding lactose or isopropyl-β-D-thiogalactopyranoside (IPTG).
   8880..8904    -  misc_feature   LB T-DNA repeat: left border repeat from nopaline C58 T-DNA
  10361..10480   -  CDS            tetR (fragment): TETR1_ECOLX - Experimental evidence at protein level: Swiss-Prot protein existence level 1. TetR is the repressor of the tetracycline resistance element; its N-terminal region forms a helix-turn-helix structure and binds DNA. Binding of tetracycline to TetR reduces the repressor affinity for the tetracycline resistance gene (tetA) promoter operator sites. From Escherichia coli.
  10500..11648   -  CDS            trfA: trans-acting replication protein that binds to and activates oriV
  11947..12741   -  CDS            KanR: aminoglycoside phosphotransferase; aphA-3; confers resistance to kanamycin
  12933..13700   +  mobile_element IS1: prokaryotic transposable element IS1
  13709..13858   -  CDS            satA (fragment): STA_BACSU - Also known as yyaR. Experimental evidence at protein level: Swiss-Prot protein existence level 1. Involved in resistance to streptothricin, a broad-spectrum antibiotic produced by streptomycetes. Detoxifies streptothricin via acetylation of the beta amino group of the first beta-lysyl moiety of streptothricin. From Bacillus subtilis (strain 168).
  13857..14051   -  CDS            satA (fragment): STA_BACSU - Also known as yyaR. Experimental evidence at protein level: Swiss-Prot protein existence level 1. Involved in resistance to streptothricin, a broad-spectrum antibiotic produced by streptomycetes. Detoxifies streptothricin via acetylation of the beta amino group of the first beta-lysyl moiety of streptothricin. From Bacillus subtilis (strain 168).
  14054..14329   -  CDS            klaC (fragment): KLAC_ECOLX - Also known as telB. Protein predicted: Swiss-Prot protein existence level 4. Belongs to the kla operon, which is associated with cryptic tellurite resistance, and IncW plasmid fertility inhibition. From Escherichia coli.
  14393..15024   -  rep_origin     oriV: incP origin of replication
>Addgene plasmid #126234 | pGWB14-LYX016 | addgene full sequence | sequence record 246308 | Addgene NGS Result
TCGGTCTTGCCTTGCTCGTCGGTGATGTACTTCACCAGCTCCGCGAAGTCGCTCTTCTTGATGGAGCGCA
TGGGGACGTGCTTGGCAATCACGCGCACCCCCCGGCCGTTTTAGCGGCTAAAAAAGTCATGGCTCTGCCC
TCGGGCGGACCACGCCCATCATGACCTTGCCAAGCTCGTCCTGCTTCTCTTCGATCTTCGCCAGCAGGGC
GAGGATCGTGGCATCACCGAACCGCGCCGTGCGCGGGTCGTCGGTGAGCCAGAGTTTCAGCAGGCCGCCC
AGGCGGCCCAGGTCGCCATTGATGCGGGCCAGCTCGCGGACGTGCTCATAGTCCACGACGCCCGTGATTT
TGTAGCCCTGGCCGACGGCCAGCAGGTAGGCCGACAGGCTCATGCCGGCCGCCGCCGCCTTTTCCTCAAT
CGCTCTTCGTTCGTCTGGAAGGCAGTACACCTTGATAGGTGGGCTGCCCTTCCTGGTTGGCTTGGTTTCA
TCAGCCATCCGCTTGCCCTCATCTGTTACGCCGGCGGTAGCCGGCCAGCCTCGCAGAGCAGGATTCCCGT
TGAGCACCGCCAGGTGCGAATAAGGGACAGTGAAGAAGGAACACCCGCTCGCGGGTGGGCCTACTTCACC
TATCCTGCCCGGCTGACGCCGTTGGATACACCAAGGAAAGTCTACACGAACCCTTTGGCAAAATCCTGTA
TATCGTGCGAAAAAGGATGGATATACCGAAAAAATCGCTATAATGACCCCGAAGCAGGGTTATGCAGCGG
AAAAGCGCCACGCTTCCCGAAGGGAGAAAGGCGGACAGGTATCCGGTAAGCGGCAGGGTCGGAACAGGAG
AGCGCACGAGGGAGCTTCCAGGGGGAAACGCCTGGTATCTTTATAGTCCTGTCGGGTTTCGCCACCTCTG
ACTTGAGCGTCGATTTTTGTGATGCTCGTCAGGGGGGCGGAGCCTATGGAAAAACGCCAGCAACGCGGCC
TTTTTACGGTTCCTGGCCTTTTGCTGGCCTTTTGCTCACATGTTCTTTCCTGCGTTATCCCCTGATTCTG
TGGATAACCGTATTACCGCCTTTGAGTGAGCTGATACCGCTCGCCGCAGCCGAACGACCGAGCGCAGCGA
GTCAGTGAGCGAGGAAGCGGAAGAGCGCCAGAAGGCCGCCAGAGAGGCCGAGCGCGGCCGTGAGGCTTGG
ACGCTAGGGCAGGGCATGAAAAAGCCCGTAGCGGGCTGCTACGGGCGTCTGACGCGGTGGAAAGGGGGAG
GGGATGTTGTCTACATGGCTCTGCTGTAGTGAGTGGGTTGCGCTCCGGCAGCGGTCCTGATCAATCGTCA
CCCTTTCTCGGTCCTTCAACGTTCCTGACAACGAGCCTCCTTTTCGCCAATCCATCGACAATCACCGCGA
GTCCCTGCTCGAACGCTGCGTCCGGACCGGCTTCGTCGAAGGCGTCTATCGCGGCCCGCAACAGCGGCGA
GAGCGGAGCCTGTTCAACGGTGCCGCCGCGCTCGCCGGCATCGCTGTCGCCGGCCTGCTCCTCAAGCACG
GCCCCAACAGTGAAGTAGCTGATTGTCATCAGCGCATTGACGGCGTCCCCGGCCGAAAAACCCGCCTCGC
AGAGGAAGCGAAGCTGCGCGTCGGCCGTTTCCATCTGCGGTGCGCCCGGTCGCGTGCCGGCATGGATGCG
CGCGCCATCGCGGTAGGCGAGCAGCGCCTGCCTGAAGCTGCGGGCATTCCCGATCAGAAATGAGCGCCAG
TCGTCGTCGGCTCTCGGCACCGAATGCGTATGATTCTCCGCCAGCATGGCTTCGGCCAGTGCGTCGAGCA
GCGCCCGCTTGTTCCTGAAGTGCCAGTAAAGCGCCGGCTGCTGAACCCCCAACCGTTCCGCCAGTTTGCG
TGTCGTCAGACCGTCTACGCCGACCTCGTTCAACAGGTCCAGGGCGGCACGGATCACTGTATTCGGCTGC
AACTTTGTCATGCTTGACACTTTATCACTGATAAACATAATATGTCCACCAACTTATCAGTGATAAAGAA
TCCGCGCGTTCAATCGGACCAGCGGAGGCTGGTCCGGAGGCCAGACGTGAAACCCAACATACCCCTGATC
GTAATTCTGAGCACTGTCGCGCTCGACGCTGTCGGCATCGGCCTGATTATGCCGGTGCTGCCGGGCCTCC
TGCGCGATCTGGTTCACTCGAACGACGTCACCGCCCACTATGGCATTCTGCTGGCGCTGTATGCGTTGGT
GCAATTTGCCTGCGCACCTGTGCTGGGCGCGCTGTCGGATCGTTTCGGGCGGCGGCCAATCTTGCTCGTC
TCGCTGGCCGGCGCCAGATCTGGGGAACCCTGTGGTTGGCATGCACATACAAATGGACGAACGGATAAAC
CTTTTCACGCCCTTTTAAATATCCGATTATTCTAATAAACGCTCTTTTCTCTTAGGTTTACCCGCCAATA
TATCCTGTCAAACACTGATAGTTTAAACGTTGCGATTAAGAATTCGAGCTCGGTACCCCCCTACTCCAAA
AATGTCAAAGATACAGTCTCAGAAGACCAAAGGGCTATTGAGACTTTTCAACAAAGGGTAATTTCGGGAA
ACCTCCTCGGATTCCATTGCCCAGCTATCTGTCACTTCATCGAAAGGACAGTAGAAAAGGAAGGTGGCTC
CTACAAATGCCATCATTGCGATAAAGGAAAGGCTATCATTCAAGATGCCTCTGCCGACAGTGGTCCCAAA
GATGGACCCCCACCCACGAGGAGCATCGTGGAAAAAGAAGACGTTCCAACCACGTCTTCAAAGCAAGTGG
ATTGATGTGACATCTCCACTGACGTAAGGGATGACGCACAATCCCACTATCCTTCGCAAGACCCTTCCTC
TATATAAGGAAGTTCATTTCATTTGGAGAGGACAGCCCAAGCTTCGACTCTAGAGGATCCCCTTAAATCG
ATATGGAACGAGCTATACAAGGAAACGACGCTAGGGAACAAGCTAACAGTGAACGTTGGGATGGAGGATC
AGGAGGTACCACTTCTCCCTTCAAACTTCCTGACGAAAGTCCGAGTTGGACTGAGTGGCGGCTACATAAC
GATGAGACGAATTCGAATCAAGATAATCCCCTTGGTTTCAAGGAAAGCTGGGGTTTCGGGAAAGTTGTAT
TTAAGAGATATCTCAGATACGACAGGACGGAAGCTTCACTGCACAGAGTCCTTGGATCTTGGACGGGAGA
TTCGGTTAACTATGCAGCATCTCGATTTTTCGGTTTCGACCAGATCGGATGTACCTATAGTATTCGGTTT
CGAGGAGTTAGTATCACCGTTTCTGGAGGGTCTCGAACTCTTCAGCATCTCTGTGAGATGGCAATTCGGT
CTAAGCAAGAACTGCTACAGCTTGCCCCAATCGAAGTGGAAAGTAATGTATCAAGAGGATGCCCTGAAGG
TACTCAAACCTTCGAAAAAGAAAGCGAGTAAGTCGAGGGCGAGCTCGAATTCGGTACGCTGAAATCACCA
GTCTCTCTCTACAAATCTATCTCTCTCTATTTTCTCCATAAATAATGTGTGAGTAGTTTCCCGATAAGGG
AAATTAGGGTTCTTATAGGGTTTCGCTCATGTGTTGAGCATATAAGAAACCCTTAGTATGTATTTGTATT
TGTAAAATACTTCTATCAATAAAATTTCTAATTCCTAAAACCAAAATCCAGTACTAAAATCCAGATCTCC
CTGCAGGTCCCCAGATTAGCCTTTTCAATTTCAGAAAGAATGCTAACCCACAGATGGTTAGAGAGGCTTA
CGCAGCAGGTCTCATCAAGACGATCTACCCGAGCAATAATCTCCAGGAAATCAAATACCTTCCCAAGAAG
GTTAAAGATGCAGTCAAAAGATTCAGGACTAACTGCATCAAGAACACAGAGAAAGATATATTTCTCAAGA
TCAGAAGTACTATTCCAGTATGGACGATTCAAGGCTTGCTTCACAAACCAAGGCAAGTAATAGAGATTGG
AGTCTCTAAAAAGGTAGTTCCCACTGAATCAAAGGCCATGGAGTCAAAGATTCAAATAGAGGACCTAACA
GAACTCGCCGTAAAGACTGGCGAACAGTTCATACAGAGTCTCTTACGACTCAATGACAAGAAGAAAATCT
TCGTCAACATGGTGGAGCACGACACACTTGTCTACTCCAAAAATATCAAAGATACAGTCTCAGAAGACCA
AAGGGCAATTGAGACTTTTCAACAAAGGGTAATATCCGGAAACCTCCTCGGATTCCATTGCCCAGCTATC
TGTCACTTTATTGTGAAGATAGTGGAAAAGGAAGGTGGCTCCTACAAATGCCATCATTGCGATAAAGGAA
AGGCCATCGTTGAAGATGCCTCTGCCGACAGTGGTCCCAAAGATGGACCCCCACCCACGAGGAGCATCGT
GGAAAAAGAAGACGTTCCAACCACGTCTTCAAAGCAAGTGGATTGATGTGATATCTCCACTGACGTAAGG
GATGACGCACAATCCCACTATCCTTCGCAAGACCCTTCCTCTATATAAGGAAGTTCATTTCATTTGGAGA
GAACACGGGGGACTCTAGAGTTATCAACAAGTTTGTACAAAAAAGCAGGCTCCACCACTAGTGGAAAGAG
GAAAATGGAGGTGGGTGGTGGGGGTCAAAGTGGAGGAGTTGCAAGTTCAGGGGGGTGTTGCGGCGCTAAG
AGAAAAAACGAAAGGCCTTACAAAGGAATAAGGATGAGGAAGTGGGGAAAGTGGGTTGCAGAAATTAGAG
AGCCCAATAAGCGTTCGAGAATTTGGTTGGGTTCGTATTCAACGCCGGTGGCGGCGGCGTGGGCTTATGA
TACGGCGGTGTATTATTTACGCGGGCCTTCGGCCCGGTTGAATTTTCCTGAGTTGTTGGGTGGTGATGGC
GGGCTTAACGATTTATCTGCTGCTTCAATTCGTAAAAAGGCCATAGAAGTTGGTGGCCAAGTTGACGCGA
TACAGAACTCTCTTGCAACTCATCACGACCATGGCCATGACCATGACCATCCAGAAGTAAAGGTGCACTG
TGAGACTGCAAGCCCGTCTGAATTGAAGCCATGTTGGTTTCAGGAGAAGCCCGATTTAAACAAGAAGCCC
GAGCCCGAAGACCCAGAACAGGATTACTGGCCCGGGGACCCAGCTTTCTTGTACAAAGTGGTTGATAACA
GCGGGTTAATTAACATCTTTTACCCATACGATGTTCCTGACTATGCGGGCTATCCCTATGACGTCCCGGA
CTATGCAGGATCCTATCCATATGACGTTCCAGATTACGCTGCTCAGTGCAGCGCTTAGAGCTCGAATTTC
CCCGATCGTTCAAACATTTGGCAATAAAGTTTCTTAAGATTGAATCCTGTTGCCGGTCTTGCGATGATTA
TCATATAATTTCTGTTGAATTACGTTAAGCATGTAATAATTAACATGTAATGCATGACGTTATTTATGAG
ATGGGTTTTTATGATTAGAGTCCCGCAATTATACATTTAATACGCGATAGAAAACAAAATATAGCGCGCA
AACTAGGATAAATTATCGCGCGCGGTGTCATCTATGTTACTAGATCGGGAATTAGCTTCATCAACGCAAG
ACATGCGCACGACCGTCTGACAGGAGAGGAATTTCCGACGAGCACAGAAAGGACTTGCTCTTGGACGTAG
GCCTATTTCTCAGGCACATGTATCAAGTGTTCGGACGTGGGTTTTCGATGGTGTATCAGCCGCCGCCAAC
TGGGAGATGAGGAGGCTTTCTTGGGGGGCAGTCAGCAGTTCATTTCACAAGACAGAGGAACTTGTAAGGA
GATGCACTGATTTATCTTGGCGCAAACCAGCAGGACGAATTAGTGGGAATAGCCCGCGAATATCTAAGTT
ATGCCTGTCGGCATGAGCAGAAACTTCCAATTCGAAACAGTTTGGAGAGGTTGTTTTTGGGCATACCTTT
TGTTAGTCAGCCTCTCGATTGCTCATCGTCATTACACAGTACCGAAGTTTGATCGATCTAGTAACATAGA
TGACACCGCGCGCGATAATTTATCCTAGTTTGCGCGCTATATTTTGTTTTCTATCGCGTATTAAATGTAT
AATTGCGGGACTCTAATCATAAAAACCCATCTCATAAATAACGTCATGCATTACATGTTAATTATTACAT
GCTTAACGTAATTCAACAGAAATTATATGATAATCATCGCAAGACCGGCAACAGGATTCAATCTTAAGAA
ACTTTATTGCCAAATGTTTGAACGATCTGCTTCGACGCACTCCTTCTTTACTCCACCATCTCGTCCTTAT
TGAAAACGTGGGTAGCACCAAAACGAATCAAGTCGCTGGAACTGAAGTTACCAATCACGCTGGATGATTT
GCCAGTTGGATTAATCTTGCCTTTCCCCGCATGAATAATATTGATGAATGCATGCGTGAGGGGTATTTCG
ATTTTGGCAATAGCTGCAATTGCCGCGACATCCTCCAACGAGCATAATTCTTCAGAAAAATAGCGATGTT
CCATGTTGTCAGGGCATGCATGATGCACGTTATGAGGTGACGGTGCTAGGCAGTATTCCCTCAAAGTTTC
ATAGTCAGTATCATATTCATCATTGCATTCCTGCAAGAGAGAATTGAGACGCAATCCACACGCTGCGGCA
ACCTTCCGGCGTTCGTGGTCTATTTGCTCTTGGACGTTGCAAACGTAAGTGTTGGATCCCGGTCGGCATC
TACTCTATTCCTTTGCCCTCGGACGAGTGCTGGGGCGTCGGTTTCCACTATCGGCGAGTACTTCTACACA
GCCATCGGTCCAGACGGCCGCGCTTCTGCGGGCGATTTGTGTACGCCCGACAGTCCCGGCTCCGGATCGG
ACGATTGCGTCGCATCGACCCTGCGCCCAAGCTGCATCATCGAAATTGCCGTCAACCAAGCTCTGATAGA
GTTGGTCAAGACCAATGCGGAGCATATACGCCCGGAGCCGCGGCGATCCTGCAAGCTCCGGATGCCTCCG
CTCGAAGTAGCGCGTCTGCTGCTCCATACAAGCCAACCACGGCCTCCAGAAGAAGATGTTGGCGACCTCG
TATTGGGAATCCCCGAACATCGCCTCGCTCCAGTCAATGACCGCTGTTATGCGGCCATTGTCCGTCAGGA
CATTGTTGGAGCCGAAATCCGCGTGCACGAGGTGCCGGACTTCGGGGCAGTCCTCGGCCCAAAGCATCAG
CTCATCGAGAGCCTGCGCGACGGACGCACTGACGGTGTCGTCCATCACAGTTTGCCAGTGATACACATGG
GGATCAGCAATCGCGCATATGAAATCACGCCATGTAGTGTATTGACCGATTCCTTGCGGTCCGAATGGGC
CGAACCCGCTCGTCTGGCTAAGATCGGCCGCAGCGATCGCATCCATGGCCTCCGCGACCGGCTGCAGAAC
AGCGGGCAGTTCGGTTTCAGGCAGGTCTTGCAACGTGACACCCTGTGCACGGCGGGAGATGCAATAGGTC
AGGCTCTCGCTGAATTCCCCAATGTCAAGCACTTCCGGAATCGGGAGCGCGGCCGATGCAAAGTGCCGAT
AAACATAACGATCTTTGTAGAAACCATCGGCGCAGCTATTTACCCGCAGGACATATCCACGCCCTCCTAC
ATCGAAGCTGAAAGCACGAGATTCTTCGCCCTCCGAGAGCTGCATCAGGTCGGAGACGCTGTCGAACTTT
TCGATCAGAAACTTCTCGACAGACGTCGCGGTGAGTTCAGGCTTTTTCATATCGGGGTCGTCCTCTCCAA
ATGAAATGAACTTCCTTATATAGAGGAAGGGTCTTGCGAAGGATAGTGGGATTGTGCGTCATCCCTTACG
TCAGTGGAGATATCACATCAATCCACTTGCTTTGAAGACGTGGTTGGAACGTCTTCTTTTTCCACGATGC
TCCTCGTGGGTGGGGGTCCATCTTTGGGACCACTGTCGGCAGAGGCATCTTGAACGATAGCCTTTCCTTT
ATCGCAATGATGGCATTTGTAGGTGCCACCTTCCTTTTCTACTGTCCTTTTGATGAAGTGACAGATAGCT
GGGCAATGGAATCCGAGGAGGTTTCCCGATATTACCCTTTGTTGAAAAGTCTCAATAGCCCTTTGGTCTT
CTGAGACTGTATCTTTGATATTCTTGGAGTAGACGAGAGTGTCGTGCTCCACCATGTTGACGGATCTCTA
GGACGCGTCGACGCGTCGACGCGTCGACGCGTCGACGCGTCCTAGAAGCTAATTCACTGGCCGTCGTTTT
ACAACGTCGTGACTGGGAAAACCCTGGCGTTACCCAACTTAATCGCCTTGCAGCACATCCCCCTTTCGCC
AGCTGGCGTAATAGCGAAGAGGCCCGCACCGATCGCCCTTCCCAACAGTTGCGCAGCCTGAATG
[44 nt withheld, positions 8395-8438]
C
[141 nt withheld, positions 8440-8580]
CCTTTGACGTTGGAGTCCACGTTCTTT
[37 nt withheld, positions 8608-8644]
ACCCTATCTCGGGCTATTCTTTTGATTTATAAGGGATTTTGCCGATTTCGGAACCACCATCAAACAGGAT
TTTCGCCTGCTGGGGCAAACCAGCGTGGACCGCTTGCTGCAACTCTCTCAGGGCCAGGCGGTGAAGGGCA
ATCAGCTGTTGCCCGTCTCACTGGTGAAAAGAAAAACCACCCCAGTACATTAAAAACGTCCGCAATGTGT
TATTAAGTTGTCTAAGCGTCAATTTGTTTACACCACAATATATCCTGCCACCAGCCAGCCAACAGCTCCC
CGACCGGCAGCTCGGCACAAAATCACCACTCGATACAGGCAGCCCATCAGTCCGGGACGGCGTCAGCGGG
AGAGCCGTTGTAAGGCGGCAGACTTTGCTCATGTTACCGATGCTATTCGGAAGAACGGCAACTAAGCTGC
CGGGTTTGAAACACGGATGATCTCGCGGAGGGTAGCATGTTGATTGTAACGATGACAGAGCGTTGCTGCC
TGTGATCAAATATCATCTCCCTCGCAGAGATCCGAATTATCAGCCTTCTTATTCATTTCTCGCTTAACCG
TGACAGGCTGTCGATCTTGAGAACTATGCCGACATAATAGGAAATCGCTGGATAAAGCCGCTGAGGAAGC
TGAGTGGCGCTATTTCTTTAGAAGTGAACGTTGACGATATCAACTCCCCTATCCATTGCTCACCGAATGG
TACAGGTCGGGGACCCGAAGTTCCGACTGTCGGCCTGATGCATCCCCGGCTGATCGACCCCAGATCTGGG
GCTGAGAAAGCCCAGTAAGGAAACAACTGTAGGTTCGAGTCGCGAGATCCCCCGGAACCAAAGGAAGTAG
GTTAAACCCGCTCCGATCAGGCCGAGCCACGCCAGGCCGAGAACATTGGTTCCTGTAGGCATCGGGATTG
GCGGATCAAACACTAAAGCTACTGGAACGAGCAGAAGTCCTCCGGCCGCCAGTTGCCAGGCGGTAAAGGT
GAGCAGAGGCACGGGAGGTTGCCACTTGCGGGTCAGCACGGTTCCGAACGCCATGGAAACCGCCCCCGCC
AGGCCCGCTGCGACGCCGACAGGATCTAGCGCTGCGTTTGGTGTCAACACCAACAGCGCCACGCCCGCAG
TTCCGCAAATAGCCCCCAGGACCGCCATCAATCGTATCGGGCTACCTAGCAGAGCGGCAGAGATGAACAC
GACCATCAGCGGCTGCACAGCGCCTACCGTCGCCGCGACCCCGCCCGGCAGGCGGTAGACCGAAATAAAC
AACAAGCTCCAGAATAGCGAAATATTAAGTGCGCCGAGGATGAAGATGCGCATCCACCAGATTCCCGTTG
GAATCTGTCGGACGATCATCACGAGCAATAAACCCGCCGGCAACGCCCGCAGCAGCATACCGGCGACCCC
TCGGCCTCGCTGTTCGGGCTCCACGAAAACGCCGGACAGATGCGCCTTGTGAGCGTCCTTGGGGCCGTCC
TCCTGTTTGAAGACCGACAGCCCAATGATCTCGCCGTCGATGTAGGCGCCGAATGCCACGGCATCTCGCA
ACCGTTCAGCGAACGCCTCCATGGGCTTTTTCTCCTCGTGCTCGTAAACGGACCCGAACATCTCTGGAGC
TTTCTTCAGGGCCGACAATCGGATCTCGCGGAAATCCTGCACGTCGGCCGCTCCAAGCCGTCGAATCTGA
GCCTTAATCACAATTGTCAATTTTAATCCTCTGTTTATCGGCAGTTCGTAGAGCGCGCCGTGCGTCCCGA
GCGATACTGAGCGAAGCAAGTGCGTCGAGCAGTGCCCGCTTGTTCCTGAAATGCCAGTAAAGCGCTGGCT
GCTGAACCCCCAGCCGGAACTGACCCCACAAGGCCCTAGCGTTTGCAATGCACCAGGTCATCATTGACCC
AGGCGTGTTCCACCAGGCCGCTGCCTCGCAACTCTTCGCAGGCTTCGCCGACCTGCTCGCGCCACTTCTT
CACGCGGGTGGAATCCGATCCGCACATGAGGCGGAAGGTTTCCAGCTTGAGCGGGTACGGCTCCCGGTGC
GAGCTGAAATAGTCGAACATCCGTCGGGCCGTCGGCGACAGCTTGCGGTACTTCTCCCATATGAATTTCG
TGTAGTGGTCGCCAGCAAACAGCACGACGATTTCCTCGTCGATCAGGACCTGGCAACGGGACGTTTTCTT
GCCACGGTCCAGGACGCGGAAGCGGTGCAGCAGCGACACCGATTCCAGGTGCCCAACGCGGTCGGACGTG
AAGCCCATCGCCGTCGCCTGTAGGCGCGACAGGCATTCCTCGGCCTTCGTGTAATACCGGCCATTGATCG
ACCAGCCCAGGTCCTGGCAAAGCTCGTAGAACGTGAAGGTGATCGGCTCGCCGATAGGGGTGCGCTTCGC
GTACTCCAACACCTGCTGCCACACCAGTTCGTCATCGTCGGCCCGCAGCTCGACGCCGGTGTAGGTGATC
TTCACGTCCTTGTTGACGTGGAAAATGACCTTGTTTTGCAGCGCCTCGCGCGGGATTTTCTTGTTGCGCG
TGGTGAACAGGGCAGAGCGGGCCGTGTCGTTTGGCATCGCTCGCATCGTGTCCGGCCACGGCGCAATATC
GAACAAGGAAAGCTGCATTTCCTTGATCTGCTGCTTCGTGTGTTTCAGCAACGCGGCCTGCTTGGCCTCG
CTGACCTGTTTTGCCAGGTCCTCGCCGGCGGTTTTTCGCTTCTTGGTCGTCATAGTTCCTCGCGTGTCGA
TGGTCATCGACTTCGCCAAACCTGCCGCCTCCTGTTCGAGACGACGCGAACGCTCCACGGCGGCCGATGG
CGCGGGCAGGGCAGGGGGAGCCAGTTGCACGCTGTCGCGCTCGATCTTGGCCGTAGCTTGCTGGACCATC
GAGCCGACGGACTGGAAGGTTTCGCGGGGCGCACGCATGACGGTGCGGCTTGCGATGGTTTCGGCATCCT
CGGCGGAAAACCCCGCGTCGATCAGTTCTTGCCTGTATGCCTTCCGGTCAAACGTCCGATTCATTCACCC
TCCTTGCGGGATTGCCCCGACTCACGCCGGGGCAATGTGCCCTTATTCCTGATTTGACCCGCCTGGTGCC
TTGGTGTCCAGATAATCCACCTTATCGGCAATGAAGTCGGTCCCGTAGACCGTCTGGCCGTCCTTCTCGT
ACTTGGTATTCCGAATCTTGCCCTGCACGAATACCAGCGACCCCTTGCCCAAATACTTGCCGTGGGCCTC
GGCCTGAGAGCCAAAACACTTGATGCGGAAGAAGTCGGTGCGCTCCTGCTTGTCGCCGGCATCGTTGCGC
CACATCTAGGTACTAAAACAATTCATCCAGTAAAATATAATATTTTATTTTCTCCCAATCAGGCTTGATC
CCCAGTAAGTCAAAAAATAGCTCGACATACTGTTCTTCCCCGATATCCTCCCTGATCGACCGGACGCAGA
AGGCAATGTCATACCACTTGTCCGCCCTGCCGCTTCTCCCAAGATCAATAAAGCCACTTACTTTGCCATC
TTTCACAAAGATGTTGCTGTCTCCCAGGTCGCCGTGGGAAAAGACAAGTTCCTCTTCGGGCTTTTCCGTC
TTTAAAAAATCATACAGCTCGCGCGGATCTTTAAATGGAGTGTCTTCTTCCCAGTTTTCGCAATCCACAT
CGGCCAGATCGTTATTCAGTAAGTAATCCAATTCGGCTAAGCGGCTGTCTAAGCTATTCGTATAGGGACA
ATCCGATATGTCGATGGAGTGAAAGAGCCTGATGCACTCCGCATACAGCTCGATAATCTTTTCAGGGCTT
TGTTCATCTTCATACTCTTCCGAGCAAAGGACGCCATCGGCCTCACTCATGAGCAGATTGCTCCAGCCAT
CATGCCGTTCAAAGTGCAGGACCTTTGGAACAGGCAGCTTTCCTTCCAGCCATAGCATCATGTCCTTTTC
CCGTTCCACATCATAGGTGGTCCCTTTATACCGGCTGTCCGTCATTTTTAAATATAGGTTTTCATTTTCT
CCCACCAGCTTATATACCTTAGCAGGAGACATTCCTTCCGTATCTTTTACGCAGCGGTATTTTTCGATCA
GTTTTTTCAATTCCGGTGATATTCTCATTTTAGCCATTTATTATTTCCTTCCTCTTTTCTACAGTATTTA
AAGATACCCCAAGAAGCTAATTATAACAAGACGAACTCCAATTCACTGTTCCTTGCATTCTAAAACCTTA
AATACCAGAAAACAGCTTTTTCAAAGTTGTTTTCAAAGTTGGCGTATAACATAGTATCGACGGAGCCGAT
TTTGAAACCACAATTATGGGTGATGCTGCCAACTTACTGATTTAGTGTATGATGGTGTTTTTGAGGTGCT
CCAGTGGCTTCTGTTTCTATCAGCTGTCCCTCCTGTTCAGCTACTGACGGGGTGGTGCGTAACGGCAAAA
GCACCGCCGGACATCAGCGCTATCTCTGCTCTCACTGCCGTAAAACATGGCAACTGCAGTTCACTTACAC
CGCTTCTCAACCCGGTACGCACCAGAAAATCATTGATATGGCCATGAATGGCGTTGGATGCCGGGCAACA
GCCCGCATTATGGGCGTTGGCCTCAACACGATTTTACGTCACTTAAAAAACTCAGGCCGCAGTCGGTAAC
CTCGCGCATACAGCCGGGCAGTGACGTCATCGTCTGCGCGGAAATGGACGAACAGTGGGGCTATGTCGGG
GCTAAATCGCGCCAGCGCTGGCTGTTTTACGCGTATGACAGTCTCCGGAAGACGGTTGTTGCGCACGTAT
TCGGTGAACGCACTATGGCGACGCTGGGGCGTCTTATGAGCCTGCTGTCACCCTTTGACGTGGTGATATG
GATGACGGATGGCTGGCCGCTGTATGAATCCCGCCTGAAGGGAAAGCTGCACGTAATCAGCAAGCGATAT
ACGCAGCGAATTGAGCGGCATAACCTGAATCTGAGGCAGCACCTGGCACGGCTGGGACGGAAGTCGCTGT
CGTTCTCAAAATCGGTGGAGCTGCATGACAAAGTCATCGGGCATTATCTGAACATAAAACACTATCAATA
AGTTGGAGTCATTACCCAATTATGATAGAATTTACAAGCTATAAGGTTATTGTCCTGGGTTTCAAGCATT
AGTCCATGCAAGTTTTTATGCTTTGCCCATTCTATAGATATATTGATAAGCGCGCTGCCTATGCCTTGCC
CCCTGAAATCCTTACATACGGCGATATCTTCTATATAAAAGATATATTATCTTATCAGTATTGTCAATAT
ATTCAAGGCAATCTGCCTCCTCATCCTCTTCATCCTCTTCGTCTTGGTAGCTTTTTAAATATGGCGCTTC
ATAGAGTAATTCTGTAAAGGTCCAATTCTCGTTTTCATACCTCGGTATAATCTTACCTATCACCTCAAAT
GGTTCGCTGGGTTTATCGCACCCCCGAACACGAGCACGGCACCCGCGACCACTATGCCAAGAATGCCCAA
GGTAAAAATTGCCGGCCCCGCCATGAAGTCCGTGAATGCCCCGACGGCCGAAGTGAAGGGCAGGCCGCCA
CCCAGGCCGCCGCCCTCACTGCCCGGCACCTGGTCGCTGAATGTCGATGCCAGCACCTGCGGCACGTCAA
TGCTTCCGGGCGTCGCGCTCGGGCTGATCGCCCATCCCGTTACTGCCCCGATCCCGGCAATGGCAAGGAC
TGCCAGCGCTGCCATTTTTGGGGTGAGGCCGTTCGCGGCCGAGGGGCGCAGCCCCTGGGGGGATGGGAGG
CCCGCGTTAGCGGGCCGGGAGGGTTCGAGAAGGGGGGGCACCCCCCTTCGGCGTGCGCGGTCACGCGCAC
AGGGCGCAGCCCTGGTTAAAAACAAGGTTTATAAATATTGGTTTAAAAGCAGGTTAAAAGACAGGTTAGC
GGTGGCCGAAAAACGGGCGGAAACCCTTGCAAATGCTGGATTTTCTGCCTGTGGACAGCCCCTCAAATGT
CAATAGGTGCGCCCCTCATCTGTCAGCACTCTGCCCCTCAAGTGTCAAGGATCGCGCCCCTCATCTGTCA
GTAGTCGCGCCCCTCAAGTGTCAATACCGCAGGGCACTTATCCCCAGGCTTGTCCACATCATCTGTGGGA
AACTCGCGTAAAATCAGGCGTTTTCGCCGATTTGCGAGGCTGGCCAGCTCCACGTCGCCGGCCGAAATCG
AGCCTGCCCCTCATCTGTCAACGCCGCGCCGGGTGAGTCGGCCCCTCAAGTGTCAACGTCCGCCCCTCAT
CTGTCAGTGAGGGCCAAGTTTTCCGCGAGGTATCCACAACGCCGGCGGCCGCGGTGTCTCGCACACGGCT
TCGACGGCGTTTCTGGCGCGTTTGCAGGGCCATAGACGGCCGCCAGCCCAGCGGCGAGGGCAACCAGCCC
GGTGAGCGTCGGAAAGGCGC
