>Addgene plasmid #126234 | pGWB14-LYX016 | depositor partial sequence | sequence record 241508 | Niben101Scf05135g06001.1
ATGGAGGTGGGTGGTGGGGGTCAAAGTGGAGGAGTTGCAAGTTCAGGGGGGTGTTGCGGCGCTAAGAGAA
AAAACGAAAGGCCTTACAAAGGAATAAGGATGAGGAAGTGGGGAAAGTGGGTTGCAGAAATTAGAGAGCC
CAATAAGCGTTCGAGAATTTGGTTGGGTTCGTATTCAACGCCGGTGGCGGCGGCGTGGGCTTATGATACG
GCGGTGTATTATTTACGCGGGCCTTCGGCCCGGTTGAATTTTCCTGAGTTGTTGGGTGGTGATGGCGGGC
TTAACGATTTATCTGCTGCTTCAATTCGTAAAAAGGCCATAGAAGTTGGTGGCCAAGTTGACGCGATACA
GAACTCTCTTGCAACTCATCACGACCATGGCCATGACCATGACCATCCAGAAGTAAAGGTGCACTGTGAG
ACTGCAAGCCCGTCTGAATTGAAGCCATGTTGGTTTCAGGAGAAGCCCGATTTAAACAAGAAGCCCGAGC
CCGAAGACCCAGAACAGGATTACTGTGGT
